Addgene plasmid #45269: pBabe_puro_DEST_Flag_FNDC3B
Depositing lab: William Hahn. Depositing organization: Dana-Farber Cancer Institute. Publication: Systematic interrogation of 3q26 identifies TLOC1 and SKIL as cancer drivers. Hagerstrand D, Tong A, Schumacher SE, Ilic N, Shen RR, Cheung HW, Vazquez F, Shrestha Y, Kim SY, Giacomelli AO, Rosenbluh J, Schinzel AC, Spardy NA, Barbie DA, Mermel CH, Weir BA, Garraway LA, Tamayo P, Mesirov JP, Beroukhim R, Hahn WC. Cancer Discov. 2013 Jun 13. [Epub ahead of print] 10.1158/2159-8290.CD-12-0592 PubMed 23764425.
Backbone
  Vector backbone: pBabe-puro-flag-DEST
  Total vector size (bp): 5100
  Vector type: Mammalian Expression, Retroviral
  Selectable markers: Puromycin
Growth in bacteria
  Bacterial resistance: Ampicillin, 100 μg/mL
  Growth temperature: 37°C
  Growth strain: DH5alpha
  Copy number: Unknown
Gene/Insert
  Gene/Insert name: FNDC3B
  Species: H. sapiens (human)
  Entrez Gene: FNDC3B (a.k.a. FAD104, PRO4979, YVTM2421)
  Tag / fusion protein: Flag (N terminal on backbone)
  Cloning method: Gateway Cloning
  Sequencing primers: 5′ pBabe5'; 3′ pBabe3'
Resource information
  A portion of this plasmid was derived from a plasmid made by: THE CCSB HUMAN ORFEOME COLLECTION
Terms and licenses: Academic/Nonprofit Terms; Industry Terms: Not Available to Industry
How to cite: pBabe_puro_DEST_Flag_FNDC3B was a gift from William Hahn (Addgene plasmid # 45269 ; http://n2t.net/addgene:45269 ; RRID:Addgene_45269)
