[The description below was written by a language model from this plasmid's Addgene catalogue record.]
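Description:
pBabe_puro_DEST_Flag_FNDC3B is a retroviral mammalian expression plasmid built on pBabe-puro-flag-DEST, a Gateway destination version of the pBabe-puro backbone. The backbone is listed at about 5.1 kb; the record does not give the insert length or the size of the final construct. It is propagated in E. coli under ampicillin selection, and transduced or transfected mammalian cells are selected with puromycin. No feature table accompanies the entry, so the promoters and origin of replication are not stated. pBabe-type vectors are generally Moloney murine leukemia virus-derived, with the cDNA expressed from the 5′ LTR and the puromycin resistance gene driven by a separate internal promoter. A packaging signal allows the LTR-flanked transcript to be packaged when the viral proteins are supplied in trans by a packaging cell line.

The payload is the human FNDC3B open reading frame (fibronectin type III domain containing 3B, also known as FAD104). It was moved into the destination vector by Gateway recombination, and part of the plasmid derives from a clone in the CCSB Human ORFeome collection. A Flag epitope encoded on the backbone is fused to the N terminus of the protein, so the ectopic product can be detected or immunoprecipitated with anti-Flag reagents. Gateway cloning would be expected to leave attB recombination scars flanking the ORF, though these are not annotated here.

The construct is suited to producing retrovirus for stable, puromycin-selectable overexpression of Flag-tagged FNDC3B in dividing mammalian cells. It was deposited in connection with a systematic study of genes in the 3q26 amplified region as candidate cancer drivers, where such ORF expression vectors serve in gain-of-function assays.
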