>Addgene plasmid #45269 | pBabe_puro_DEST_Flag_FNDC3B | depositor partial sequence | sequence record 63224 | FNDC3B 5'
CGGCGGATCAGTGTGGTGGTCGTAGGAATTCATGGACTACAAAGACGATGACGACAAGCAATTGACAAGT
TTGTACAAAAAAGGTGGCATGATGATGACCGACCAAATCCCTCTGGAACTGCCACCATTGCTGAACGGAG
AGGTAGCCATGATGCCCCACTTGGTGAATGGAGATGCAGCTCAGCAGGTTATTCTCGTTCAAGTTAATCC
AGGTGAGACTTTCACAATAAGAGCAGAGGATGGAACACTTCAGTGCATTCAAGATGAAGTGGTGAAGAGA
GCCTGCGATTGCCCAACTTTCTTGTACAAAGTGGTCTCGACCCTGTGGAATGTGTGTCAGTTAGGGTGTG
GAAAGTCCCCAGGCTCCCCAGCAGGCAGAAGTATGCAAAGCATGCATCTCAATTAGTCAGCAACCAGGTG
TGGAAAGTCCCCAGGCTCCCCAGCAGGCAGAAGTATGCAAAGCATGCATCTCAATTAGTCAGCAACCATA
GTCCCGCCCCTAACTCCGCCCATCCCGCCCCTAACTCCGCCCAGTTCCGCCCATTCTCCGCCCCATGGCT
GACTAATTTTTTTTATTTATGCAGAGGCCGAGGCCGCCTCGGCCTCTGAGCTATTCCAGAAGTAGTGAGG
AGGCTTTTTTGGAGGCCTAGGCTTTTGCAAAAAGCTTACCATGACCGAGTACAAGCCCACGGTGCGCCTC
GCCACCCGCGACGACGTCCCCAGGGCCGTACGCACCCTCGCCGCCGCGTTCGCCGACTACCCCGCCACGC
GCCACACCGTCGATCCGGACCGCCACATCGAGCGGGTCACCGAGCTGCAAGAACTCTTCCTCACGCGCGT
CGGGCTCGACATCGGCAAGGTGTGGGTCGCGGACGACGGCGCCGCGGTGGNCGGTCTGGACCACGCCGGA
AANCGTCNAANCGGGGGCGGTGTNCGCCGAAATCGGCCCGCGCATGGCCGAATTGANCGGTTNCCCGGCT
GGNCGCNCANCACCANATGGAAGGCTTCCTGGNGCCNCACCGGCCCAAGGANCCCNCNNNGGTTCCTGGC
