>Addgene plasmid #45269 | pBabe_puro_DEST_Flag_FNDC3B | addgene partial sequence | sequence record 64241 | pBABE5 5'-CTTTATCCAGCCCTCAC-3'
GCCGGATCCCAGTGTGGTGGTACGTAGGAATTCATGGACTACAAAGACGATGACGACAAGCAATTGACAA
GTTTGTACAAAAAAGGTGGCATGATGATGACCGACCAAATCCCTCTGGAACTGCCACCATTGCTGAACGG
AGAGGTAGCCATGATGCCCCACTTGGTGAATGGAGATGCAGCTCAGCAGGTTATTCTCGTTCAAGTTAAT
CCAGGTGAGACTTTCACAATAAGAGCAGAGGATGGAACACTTCAGTGCATTCAAGATGAAGTGGTGAAGA
GAGCCTGCGATTGCCCAACTTTCTTGTACAAAGTGGTCTCGACCCTGTGGAATGTGTGTCAGTTAGGGTG
TGGAAAGTCCCCAGGCTCCCCAGCAGGCAGAAGTATGCAAAGCATGCATCTCAATTAGTCAGCAACCAGG
TGTGGAAAGTCCCCAGGCTCCCCAGCAGGCAGAAGTATGCAAAGCATGCATCTCAATTAGTCAGCAACCA
TAGTCCCGCCCCTAACTCCGCCCATCCCGCCCCTAACTCCGCCCAGTTCCGCCCATTCTCCGCCCCATGG
CTGACTAATTTTTTTTATTTATGCAGAGGCCGAGGCCGCCTCGGCCTCTGAGCTATTCCAGAAGTAGTGA
GGAGGCTTTTTTGGAGGCCTAGGCTTTTGCAAAAAGCTTACCATGACCGAGTACAAGCCCACGGTGCGCC
TCGCCACCCGCGACGACGTCCCCAGGGCCGTACGCACCCTCGCCGCCGCGTTCGCCGACTACCCCGCCAC
GCGCCACACCGTCGATCCGGACCGCCACATC
